Addgene plasmid #51904: paavCAG-iCre
Purpose: For AAV expression of iCre recombinase
Depositing lab: Jinhyun Kim. Depositing organization: Korea Institute of Science and Technology. Publication: Structured Synaptic Connectivity between Hippocampal Regions. Druckmann S, Feng L, Lee B, Yook C, Zhao T, Magee JC, Kim J. Neuron. 2014 Feb 5;81(3):629-40. doi: 10.1016/j.neuron.2013.11.026. Epub 2014 Jan 9. PubMed 24412418.
Backbone
  Vector backbone: paavCAG
  Backbone size w/o insert (bp): 5000
  Vector type: AAV, Cre/Lox
Growth in bacteria
  Bacterial resistance: Ampicillin, 100 μg/mL
  Growth temperature: 37°C
  Growth strain: NEB Stable
  Copy number: High Copy
Gene/Insert
  Gene/Insert name: improved Cre recombinase (alt name: iCre)
  Species: M. musculus (mouse)
  Insert size (bp): 1056
  GenBank ID: AY056050
  Promoter: CAG
  Cloning method: Restriction Enzyme; 5′ cloning site BamHI (not destroyed); 3′ cloning site HindIII (not destroyed)
  Sequencing primers: 5′ gcggctctagagcctctgcta; 3′ ttaaagcagcgtatccacat
Terms and licenses: Academic/Nonprofit Terms; Industry Terms: Not Available to Industry
How to cite: paavCAG-iCre was a gift from Jinhyun Kim (Addgene plasmid # 51904 ; http://n2t.net/addgene:51904 ; RRID:Addgene_51904)
