[The description below was written by a language model from this plasmid's Addgene catalogue record and pLannotate feature annotations shown in this document.]
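Description:
paavCAG-iCre is an adeno-associated virus transfer plasmid built on the paavCAG backbone for delivering a constitutively expressed Cre recombinase to mammalian cells. It is maintained in E. coli as a high-copy plasmid through a ColE1/pUC-type origin and selected with ampicillin via the β-lactamase gene and its native promoter. An f1 phage origin and remnants of lac sequences (lacZα and lacI fragments) are carried over from the cloning backbone. The recombination-deficient host strain listed in the record fits the general need to keep the repeat-rich AAV2 inverted terminal repeats stable.

Between the two AAV2 ITRs, which provide the signals for replication and packaging of the intervening DNA into AAV particles, sits a single expression cassette. The CAG promoter, annotated as a CMV enhancer, chicken β-actin promoter and chimeric β-actin/rabbit β-globin intron, drives iCre, a roughly 1.06 kb codon-improved version of bacteriophage P1 Cre cloned between BamHI and HindIII sites. The catalogue lists the insert species as mouse, although the feature table identifies the coding sequence as phage P1 Cre. A WPRE follows the coding sequence to enhance transcript stability and expression, and an SV40 polyadenylation signal terminates the transcript.

Two sequence records accompany the entry, of 5,767 and 6,071 nt. They agree on the cassette but differ in backbone arrangement and in how complete the β-actin promoter and the ITRs appear; the shorter, sequencing-derived record shows a truncated promoter annotation. The stated purpose is AAV-mediated expression of iCre, which recombines loxP-flanked sequences in transduced cells, for example to activate or delete Cre-dependent alleles or reporters.
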