Features (pLannotate 1.2.2; 17 found; start..end, strand, type, name):
     28..456     -  rep_origin     f1 ori (sequence partly withheld): f1 bacteriophage origin of replication; arrow indicates direction of (+) strand synthesis
    461..530     -  CDS            lacZα (fragment): LacZα fragment of β-galactosidase; lacZ fragment
    525..657     -  repeat_region  AAV2 ITR (fragment): inverted terminal repeat of adeno-associated virus serotype 2 inverted
    720..968     +  enhancer       CMV enhancer (fragment): human cytomegalovirus immediate early enhancer
    970..1098    +  promoter       chicken β-actin promoter (fragment): contains a 21-bp deletion relative to the standard chicken β-actin promoter
   1253..1388    +  intron         hybrid intron (fragment): hybrid between chicken β-actin (CBA) and minute virus of mice (MMV) introns (Gray et al., 2011)
   1477..1607    +  intron         chimeric intron (fragment): chimera between introns from chicken β-actin and rabbit β-globin
   1605..1667    +  CDS            HBB (fragment): HBB_LEPEU - Experimental evidence at protein level: Swiss-Prot protein existence level 1. Involved in oxygen transport from the lung to the various peripheral tissues. From Lepus europaeus (European hare).
   1697..2722    +  CDS            cre: RECR_BPP1 - Experimental evidence at protein level: Swiss-Prot protein existence level 1. Catalyzes site-specific recombination between two 34-base- pair LOXP sites. Its role is to maintain the phage genome as a monomeric unit-copy plasmid in the lysogenic state. From Escherichia phage P1 (Bacteriophage P1).
   2738..3326    +  misc_feature   WPRE: woodchuck hepatitis virus posttranscriptional regulatory element
   3369..3490    -  polyA_signal   SV40 poly(A) signal: SV40 polyadenylation signal
   3513..3581    -  CDS            large T antigen (fragment): large T antigen from SV40 (simian virus 40)
   3652..3785    +  repeat_region  AAV2 ITR: inverted terminal repeat of adeno-associated virus serotype 2 inverted
   3779..3835    -  CDS            lacI (fragment): lac repressor; lacI; The lac repressor binds to the lac operator to inhibit transcription in E. coli. This inhibition can be relieved by adding lactose or isopropyl-β-D-thiogalactopyranoside (IPTG).
   4018..4606    -  rep_origin     ori: high-copy-number ColE1/pMB1/pBR322/pUC origin of replication
   4777..5637    -  CDS            AmpR: β-lactamase; bla; confers resistance to ampicillin, carbenicillin, and related antibiotics
   5638..5742    -  promoter       AmpR promoter: bla
>Addgene plasmid #51904 | paavCAG-iCre | addgene full sequence | sequence record 419979 | Addgene NGS Result
AAATTGTAAGCGTTAATATTTTGTTAAAATTCGCGTTAAATTTTTGTTAAATCAGCTCATTTTTTAACCA
ATAGGCCGAAATCGGCAAAATCCCTTATAAATCAAAAGAATAGACCGAGATAGGGT
[37 nt withheld, positions 127-163]
AAAGAACGTGGACTCCAACGTCAAAGG
[49 nt withheld, positions 191-239]
T
[91 nt withheld, positions 241-331]
G
[124 nt withheld, positions 333-456]
CCCATTCGCCATTCAGGCTGCGCAACTGTTGGGAAGGGCGATCGGTGCGGGCCTCTTCGCTATTACGCCA
GCTGCGCGCTCGCTCGCTCACTGAGGCCGCCCGGGCAAAGCCCGGGCGTCGGGCGACCTTTGGTCGCCCG
GCCTCAGTGAGCGAGCGAGCGCGCAGAGAGGGAGTGGCCAACTCCATCACTAGGGGTTCCTTGTAGTTAA
TGATTAACCCGCCATGCTACTTATCTACGTAGCCATGCTCTAGGAAGATCGTACCATTGACGTCAATAAT
GACGTATGTTCCCATAGTAACGCCAATAGGGACTTTCCATTGACGTCAATGGGTGGAGTATTTACGGTAA
ACTGCCCACTTGGCAGTACATCAAGTGTATCATATGCCAAGTACGCCCCCTATTGACGTCAATGACGGTA
AATGGCCCGCCTGGCATTATGCCCAGTACATGACCTTATGGGACTTTCCTACTTGGCAGTACATCTACGT
ATTAGTCATCGCTATTACCATGGTCGAGGTGAGCCCCACGTTCTGCTTCACTCTCCCCATCTCCCCCCCC
TCCCCACCCCCAATTTTGTATTTATTTATTTTTTAATTATTTTGTGCAGCGATGGGGGCGGGGGGGGGGG
GGGGGGGGGGCGCGCGCSGGGGGGGGGGGGGGGGGGGGGGGGGGGGGGSGGGGSGRGGSGGRGRGGTGCG
GCGGCAGCCAATCAGAGCGGCGCGCTCCGAAAGTTTCCTTTTATGGCGAGGCGGCGGCGGCGGCGGCCCT
ATAAAAAGCGAAGCGCGCGGCGGGCGGGAGTCGCTGCGCGCTGCCTTCGCCCCGTGCCCCGCTCCGCCGC
CGCCTCGCGCCGCCCGCCCCGGCTCTGACTGACCGCGTTACTCCCACAGGTGAGCGGGCGGGACGGCCCT
TCTCCTCCGGGCTGTAATTAGCGCTTGGTTTAATGACGGCTTGTTTCTTTTCTGTGGCTGCGTGAAAGCC
TTGAGGGGCTCCGGGAGGGCCCTTTGTGCGGGGGGAGCGGCTCGGGGCTGTCCGCGGGGGGACGGCTGCC
TTCGGGGGGGACGGGGCAGGGCGGGGTTCGGCTTCTGGCGTGTGACCGGCGGCTCTAGAGCCTCTGCTAA
CCATGTTCATGCCTTCTTCTTTTTCCTACAGCTCCTGGGCAACGTGCTGGTTATTGTGCTGTCTCATCAT
TTTGGCAAAGAATTGGATCCACCATGGTGCCCAAGAAGAAGAGGAAAGTCTCCAACCTGCTGACTGTGCA
CCAAAACCTGCCTGCCCTCCCTGTGGATGCCACCTCTGATGAAGTCAGGAAGAACCTGATGGACATGTTC
AGGGACAGGCAGGCCTTCTCTGAACACACCTGGAAGATGCTCCTGTCTGTGTGCAGATCCTGGGCTGCCT
GGTGCAAGCTGAACAACAGGAAATGGTTCCCTGCTGAACCTGAGGATGTGAGGGACTACCTCCTGTACCT
GCAAGCCAGAGGCCTGGCTGTGAAGACCATCCAACAGCACCTGGGCCAGCTCAACATGCTGCACAGGAGA
TCTGGCCTGCCTCGCCCTTCTGACTCCAATGCTGTGTCCCTGGTGATGAGGAGAATCAGAAAGGAGAATG
TGGATGCTGGGGAGAGAGCCAAGCAGGCCCTGGCCTTTGAACGCACTGACTTTGACCAAGTCAGATCCCT
GATGGAGAACTCTGACAGATGCCAGGACATCAGGAACCTGGCCTTCCTGGGCATTGCCTACAACACCCTG
CTGCGCATTGCCGAAATTGCCAGAATCAGAGTGAAGGACATCTCCCGCACCGATGGTGGGAGAATGCTGA
TCCACATTGGCAGGACCAAGACCCTGGTGTCCACAGCTGGTGTGGAGAAGGCCCTGTCCCTGGGGGTTAC
CAAGCTGGTGGAGAGATGGATCTCTGTGTCTGGTGTGGCTGATGACCCCAACAACTACCTGTTCTGCCGG
GTCAGAAAGAATGGTGTGGCTGCCCCTTCTGCCACCTCCCAACTGTCCACCCGGGCCCTGGAAGGGATCT
TTGAGGCCACCCACCGCCTGATCTATGGTGCCAAGGATGACTCTGGGCAGAGATACCTGGCCTGGTCTGG
CCACTCTGCCAGAGTGGGTGCTGCCAGGGACATGGCCAGGGCTGGTGTGTCCATCCCTGAAATCATGCAG
GCTGGTGGCTGGACCAATGTGAACATTGTGATGAACTACATCAGAAACCTGGACTCTGAGACTGGGGCCA
TGGTGAGGCTGCTCGAGGATGGGGACTGAAAGCTTATCGATAATCAACCTCTGGATTACAAAATTTGTGA
AAGATTGACTGGTATTCTTAACTATGTTGCTCCTTTTACGCTATGTGGATACGCTGCTTTAATGCCTTTG
TATCATGCTATTGCTTCCCGTATGGCTTTCATTTTCTCCTCCTTGTATAAATCCTGGTTGCTGTCTCTTT
ATGAGGAGTTGTGGCCCGTTGTCAGGCAACGTGGCGTGGTGTGCACTGTGTTTGCTGACGCAACCCCCAC
TGGTTGGGGCATTGCCACCACCTGTCAGCTCCTTTCCGGGACTTTCGCTTTCCCCCTCCCTATTGCCACG
GCGGAACTCATCGCCGCCTGCCTTGCCCGCTGCTGGACAGGGGCTCGGCTGTTGGGCACTGACAATTCCG
TGGTGTTGTCGGGGAAATCATCGTCCTTTCCTTGGCTGCTCGCCTGTGTTGCCACCTGGATTCTGCGCGG
GACGTCCTTCTGCTACGTCCCTTCGGCCCTCAATCCAGCGGACCTTCCTTCCCGCGGCCTGCTGCCGGCT
CTGCGGCCTCTTCCGCGTCTTCGCCTTCGCCCTCAGACGAGTCGGATCTCCCTTTGGGCCGCCTCCCCGC
ATCGATACCGTCGACCCGGGCGGCCGCTTCGAGCAGACATGATAAGATACATTGATGAGTTTGGACAAAC
CACAACTAGAATGCAGTGAAAAAAATGCTTTATTTGTGAAATTTGTGATGCTATTGCTTTATTTGTAACC
ATTATAAGCTGCAATAAACAAGTTAACAACAACAATTGCATTCATTTTATGTTTCAGGTTCAGGGGGAGA
TGTGGGAGGTTTTTTAAAGCAAGTAAAACCTCTACAAATGTGGTAAAATCGATAAGGATCTTCCTAGAGC
ATGGCTACGTAGATAAGTAGCATGGCGGGTTAATCATTAACTACAAGGAACCCCTAGTGATGGAGTTGGC
CACTCCCTCTCTGCGCGCTCGCTCGCTCACTGAGGCCGGGCGACCAAAGGTCGCCCGACGCCCGGGCTTT
GCCCGGGCGGCCTCAGTGAGCGAGCGAGCGCGCAGCTGCATTAATGAATCGGCCAACGCGCGGGGAGAGG
CGGTTTGCGTATTGGGCGCTCTTCCGCTTCCTCGCTCACTGACTCGCTGCGCTCGGTCGTTCGGCTGCGG
CGAGCGGTATCAGCTCACTCAAAGGCGGTAATACGGTTATCCACAGAATCAGGGGATAACGCAGGAAAGA
ACATGTGAGCAAAAGGCCAGCAAAAGGCCAGGAACCGTAAAAAGGCCGCGTTGCTGGCGTTTTTCCATAG
GCTCCGCCCCCCTGACGAGCATCACAAAAATCGACGCTCAAGTCAGAGGTGGCGAAACCCGACAGGACTA
TAAAGATACCAGGCGTTTCCCCCTGGAAGCTCCCTCGTGCGCTCTCCTGTTCCGACCCTGCCGCTTACCG
GATACCTGTCCGCCTTTCTCCCTTCGGGAAGCGTGGCGCTTTCTCATAGCTCACGCTGTAGGTATCTCAG
TTCGGTGTAGGTCGTTCGCTCCAAGCTGGGCTGTGTGCACGAACCCCCCGTTCAGCCCGACCGCTGCGCC
TTATCCGGTAACTATCGTCTTGAGTCCAACCCGGTAAGACACGACTTATCGCCACTGGCAGCAGCCACTG
GTAACAGGATTAGCAGAGCGAGGTATGTAGGCGGTGCTACAGAGTTCTTGAAGTGGTGGCCTAACTACGG
CTACACTAGAAGAACAGTATTTGGTATCTGCGCTCTGCTGAAGCCAGTTACCTTCGGAAAAAGAGTTGGT
AGCTCTTGATCCGGCAAACAAACCACCGCTGGTAGCGGTGGTTTTTTTGTTTGCAAGCAGCAGATTACGC
GCAGAAAAAAAGGATCTCAAGAAGATCCTTTGATCTTTTCTACGGGGTCTGACGCTCAGTGGAACGAAAA
CTCACGTTAAGGGATTTTGGTCATGAGATTATCAAAAAGGATCTTCACCTAGATCCTTTTAAATTAAAAA
TGAAGTTTTAAATCAATCTAAAGTATATATGAGTAAACTTGGTCTGACAGTTACCAATGCTTAATCAGTG
AGGCACCTATCTCAGCGATCTGTCTATTTCGTTCATCCATAGTTGCCTGACTCCCCGTCGTGTAGATAAC
TACGATACGGGAGGGCTTACCATCTGGCCCCAGTGCTGCAATGATACCGCGAGACCCACGCTCACCGGCT
CCAGATTTATCAGCAATAAACCAGCCAGCCGGAAGGGCCGAGCGCAGAAGTGGTCCTGCAACTTTATCCG
CCTCCATCCAGTCTATTAATTGTTGCCGGGAAGCTAGAGTAAGTAGTTCGCCAGTTAATAGTTTGCGCAA
CGTTGTTGCCATTGCTACAGGCATCGTGGTGTCACGCTCGTCGTTTGGTATGGCTTCATTCAGCTCCGGT
TCCCAACGATCAAGGCGAGTTACATGATCCCCCATGTTGTGCAAAAAAGCGGTTAGCTCCTTCGGTCCTC
CGATCGTTGTCAGAAGTAAGTTGGCCGCAGTGTTATCACTCATGGTTATGGCAGCACTGCATAATTCTCT
TACTGTCATGCCATCCGTAAGATGCTTTTCTGTGACTGGTGAGTACTCAACCAAGTCATTCTGAGAATAG
TGTATGCGGCGACCGAGTTGCTCTTGCCCGGCGTCAATACGGGATAATACCGCGCCACATAGCAGAACTT
TAAAAGTGCTCATCATTGGAAAACGTTCTTCGGGGCGAAAACTCTCAAGGATCTTACCGCTGTTGAGATC
CAGTTCGATGTAACCCACTCGTGCACCCAACTGATCTTCAGCATCTTTTACTTTCACCAGCGTTTCTGGG
TGAGCAAAAACAGGAAGGCAAAATGCCGCAAAAAAGGGAATAAGGGCGACACGGAAATGTTGAATACTCA
TACTCTTCCTTTTTCAATATTATTGAAGCATTTATCAGGGTTATTGTCTCATGAGCGGATACATATTTGA
ATGTATTTAGAAAAATAAACAAATAGGGGTTCCGCGCACATTTCCCCGAAAAGTGCCACCT
