Features (pLannotate 1.2.2; 20 found; start..end, strand, type, name):
      2..94      +  CDS            lacI (fragment): lac repressor; lacI; The lac repressor binds to the lac operator to inhibit transcription in E. coli. This inhibition can be relieved by adding lactose or isopropyl-β-D-thiogalactopyranoside (IPTG).
    107..128     +  protein_bind   CAP binding site: CAP binding activates transcription in the presence of cAMP. E. coli catabolite activator protein
    143..173     +  promoter       lac promoter: promoter for the E. coli lac operon
    181..197     +  protein_bind   lac operator: The lac repressor binds to the lac operator to inhibit transcription in E. coli. This inhibition can be relieved by adding lactose or isopropyl-β-D-thiogalactopyranoside (IPTG). lac repressor encoded by lacI
    258..388     -  repeat_region  AAV2 ITR (fragment): inverted terminal repeat of adeno-associated virus serotype 2 inverted
    451..699     +  enhancer       CMV enhancer (fragment): human cytomegalovirus immediate early enhancer
    701..978     +  promoter       chicken β-actin promoter: No description available
    979..1115    +  intron         hybrid intron (fragment): hybrid between chicken β-actin (CBA) and minute virus of mice (MMV) introns (Gray et al., 2011)
   1204..1334    +  intron         chimeric intron (fragment): chimera between introns from chicken β-actin and rabbit β-globin
   1332..1394    +  CDS            HBB (fragment): HBB_LEPEU - Experimental evidence at protein level: Swiss-Prot protein existence level 1. Involved in oxygen transport from the lung to the various peripheral tissues. From Lepus europaeus (European hare).
   1424..2449    +  CDS            cre: RECR_BPP1 - Experimental evidence at protein level: Swiss-Prot protein existence level 1. Catalyzes site-specific recombination between two 34-base- pair LOXP sites. Its role is to maintain the phage genome as a monomeric unit-copy plasmid in the lysogenic state. From Escherichia phage P1 (Bacteriophage P1).
   2465..3053    +  misc_feature   WPRE: woodchuck hepatitis virus posttranscriptional regulatory element
   3096..3217    -  polyA_signal   SV40 poly(A) signal: SV40 polyadenylation signal
   3240..3308    -  CDS            large T antigen (fragment): large T antigen from SV40 (simian virus 40)
   3379..3509    +  repeat_region  AAV2 ITR (fragment): inverted terminal repeat of adeno-associated virus serotype 2 inverted
   3523..3680    +  CDS            lacZα (fragment): LacZα fragment of β-galactosidase; lacZ fragment
   3685..4113    +  rep_origin     f1 ori (sequence partly withheld): f1 bacteriophage origin of replication; arrow indicates direction of (+) strand synthesis
   4166..4270    +  promoter       AmpR promoter: bla
   4271..5131    +  CDS            AmpR: β-lactamase; bla; confers resistance to ampicillin, carbenicillin, and related antibiotics
   5302..5890    +  rep_origin     ori: high-copy-number ColE1/pMB1/pBR322/pUC origin of replication
>Addgene plasmid #51904 | paavCAG-iCre | analyzer sequence | sequence record 79873
AGCGCCCAATACGCAAACCGCCTCTCCCCGCGCGTTGGCCGATTCATTAATGCAGCTGGCACGACAGGTT
TCCCGACTGGAAAGCGGGCAGTGAGCGCAACGCAATTAATGTGAGTTAGCTCACTCATTAGGCACCCCAG
GCTTTACACTTTATGCTTCCGGCTCGTATGTTGTGTGGAATTGTGAGCGGATAACAATTTCACACAGGAA
ACAGCTATGACCATGATTACGCCAGATTTAATTAAGGCCTTAATTAGGCTGCGCGCTCGCTCGCTCACTG
AGGCCGCCCGGGCAAAGCCCGGGCGTCGGGCGACCTTTGGTCGCCCGGCCTCAGTGAGCGAGCGAGCGCG
CAGAGAGGGAGTGGCCAACTCCATCACTAGGGGTTCCTTGTAGTTAATGATTAACCCGCCATGCTACTTA
TCTACGTAGCCATGCTCTAGGAAGATCGTACCATTGACGTCAATAATGACGTATGTTCCCATAGTAACGC
CAATAGGGACTTTCCATTGACGTCAATGGGTGGACTATTTACGGTAAACTGCCCACTTGGCAGTACATCA
AGTGTATCATATGCCAAGTACGCCCCCTATTGACGTCAATGACGGTAAATGGCCCGCCTGGCATTATGCC
CAGTACATGACCTTATGGGACTTTCCTACTTGGCAGTACATCTACGTATTAGTCATCGCTATTACCATGG
TCGAGGTGAGCCCCACGTTCTGCTTCACTCTCCCCATCTCCCCCCCCTCCCCACCCCCAATTTTGTATTT
ATTTATTTTTTAATTATTTTGTGCAGCGATGGGGGCGGGGGGGGGGGGGGGGCGCGCGCCAGGCGGGGCG
GGGCGGGGCGAGGGGCGGGGCGGGGCGAGGCGGAGAGGTGCGGCGGCAGCCAATCAGAGCGGCGCGCTCC
GAAAGTTTCCTTTTATGGCGAGGCGGCGGCGGCGGCGGCCCTATAAAAAGCGAAGCGCGCGGCGGGCGGG
AGTCGCTGCGACGCTGCCTTCGCCCCGTGCCCCGCTCCGCCGCCGCCTCGCGCCGCCCGCCCCGGCTCTG
ACTGACCGCGTTACTCCCACAGGTGAGCGGGCGGGACGGCCCTTCTCCTCCGGGCTGTAATTAGCGCTTG
GTTTAATGACGGCTTGTTTCTTTTCTGTGGCTGCGTGAAAGCCTTGAGGGGCTCCGGGAGGGCCCTTTGT
GCGGGGGGAGCGGCTCGGGGCTGTCCGCGGGGGGACGGCTGCCTTCGGGGGGGACGGGGCAGGGCGGGGT
TCGGCTTCTGGCGTGTGACCGGCGGCTCTAGAGCCTCTGCTAACCATGTTCATGCCTTCTTCTTTTTCCT
ACAGCTCCTGGGCAACGTGCTGGTTATTGTGCTGTCTCATCATTTTGGCAAAGAATTGGATCCACCATGG
TGCCCAAGAAGAAGAGGAAAGTCTCCAACCTGCTGACTGTGCACCAAAACCTGCCTGCCCTCCCTGTGGA
TGCCACCTCTGATGAAGTCAGGAAGAACCTGATGGACATGTTCAGGGACAGGCAGGCCTTCTCTGAACAC
ACCTGGAAGATGCTCCTGTCTGTGTGCAGATCCTGGGCTGCCTGGTGCAAGCTGAACAACAGGAAATGGT
TCCCTGCTGAACCTGAGGATGTGAGGGACTACCTCCTGTACCTGCAAGCCAGAGGCCTGGCTGTGAAGAC
CATCCAACAGCACCTGGGCCAGCTCAACATGCTGCACAGGAGATCTGGCCTGCCTCGCCCTTCTGACTCC
AATGCTGTGTCCCTGGTGATGAGGAGAATCAGAAAGGAGAATGTGGATGCTGGGGAGAGAGCCAAGCAGG
CCCTGGCCTTTGAACGCACTGACTTTGACCAAGTCAGATCCCTGATGGAGAACTCTGACAGATGCCAGGA
CATCAGGAACCTGGCCTTCCTGGGCATTGCCTACAACACCCTGCTGCGCATTGCCGAAATTGCCAGAATC
AGAGTGAAGGACATCTCCCGCACCGATGGTGGGAGAATGCTGATCCACATTGGCAGGACCAAGACCCTGG
TGTCCACAGCTGGTGTGGAGAAGGCCCTGTCCCTGGGGGTTACCAAGCTGGTGGAGAGATGGATCTCTGT
GTCTGGTGTGGCTGATGACCCCAACAACTACCTGTTCTGCCGGGTCAGAAAGAATGGTGTGGCTGCCCCT
TCTGCCACCTCCCAACTGTCCACCCGGGCCCTGGAAGGGATCTTTGAGGCCACCCACCGCCTGATCTATG
GTGCCAAGGATGACTCTGGGCAGAGATACCTGGCCTGGTCTGGCCACTCTGCCAGAGTGGGTGCTGCCAG
GGACATGGCCAGGGCTGGTGTGTCCATCCCTGAAATCATGCAGGCTGGTGGCTGGACCAATGTGAACATT
GTGATGAACTACATCAGAAACCTGGACTCTGAGACTGGGGCCATGGTGAGGCTGCTCGAGGATGGGGACT
GAAAGCTTATCGATAATCAACCTCTGGATTACAAAATTTGTGAAAGATTGACTGGTATTCTTAACTATGT
TGCTCCTTTTACGCTATGTGGATACGCTGCTTTAATGCCTTTGTATCATGCTATTGCTTCCCGTATGGCT
TTCATTTTCTCCTCCTTGTATAAATCCTGGTTGCTGTCTCTTTATGAGGAGTTGTGGCCCGTTGTCAGGC
AACGTGGCGTGGTGTGCACTGTGTTTGCTGACGCAACCCCCACTGGTTGGGGCATTGCCACCACCTGTCA
GCTCCTTTCCGGGACTTTCGCTTTCCCCCTCCCTATTGCCACGGCGGAACTCATCGCCGCCTGCCTTGCC
CGCTGCTGGACAGGGGCTCGGCTGTTGGGCACTGACAATTCCGTGGTGTTGTCGGGGAAATCATCGTCCT
TTCCTTGGCTGCTCGCCTGTGTTGCCACCTGGATTCTGCGCGGGACGTCCTTCTGCTACGTCCCTTCGGC
CCTCAATCCAGCGGACCTTCCTTCCCGCGGCCTGCTGCCGGCTCTGCGGCCTCTTCCGCGTCTTCGCCTT
CGCCCTCAGACGAGTCGGATCTCCCTTTGGGCCGCCTCCCCGCATCGATACCGTCGACCCGGGCGGCCGC
TTCGAGCAGACATGATAAGATACATTGATGAGTTTGGACAAACCACAACTAGAATGCAGTGAAAAAAATG
CTTTATTTGTGAAATTTGTGATGCTATTGCTTTATTTGTAACCATTATAAGCTGCAATAAACAAGTTAAC
AACAACAATTGCATTCATTTTATGTTTCAGGTTCAGGGGGAGATGTGGGAGGTTTTTTAAAGCAAGTAAA
ACCTCTACAAATGTGGTAAAATCGATAAGGATCTTCCTAGAGCATGGCTACGTAGATAAGTAGCATGGCG
GGTTAATCATTAACTACAAGGAACCCCTAGTGATGGAGTTGGCCACTCCCTCTCTGCGCGCTCGCTCGCT
CACTGAGGCCGGGCGACCAAAGGTCGCCCGACGCCCGGGCTTTGCCCGGGCGGCCTCAGTGAGCGAGCGA
GCGCGCAGCCTTAATTAACCTAATTCACTGGCCGTCGTTTTACAACGTCGTGACTGGGAAAACCCTGGCG
TTACCCAACTTAATCGCCTTGCAGCACATCCCCCTTTCGCCAGCTGGCGTAATAGCGAAGAGGCCCGCAC
CGATCGCCCTTCCCAACAGTTGCGCAGCCTGAATGGCGAATGGG
[124 nt withheld, positions 3685-3808]
C
[91 nt withheld, positions 3810-3900]
A
[49 nt withheld, positions 3902-3950]
CCTTTGACGTTGGAGTCCACGTTCTTT
[37 nt withheld, positions 3978-4014]
ACCCTATCTCGGTCTATTCTTTTGATTTATAAGGGATTTTGCCGATTTCGGCCTATTGGTTAAAAAATGA
GCTGATTTAACAAAAATTTAACGCGAATTTTAACAAAATATTAACGCTTACAATTTAGGTGGCACTTTTC
GGGGAAATGTGCGCGGAACCCCTATTTGTTTATTTTTCTAAATACATTCAAATATGTATCCGCTCATGAG
ACAATAACCCTGATAAATGCTTCAATAATATTGAAAAAGGAAGAGTATGAGTATTCAACATTTCCGTGTC
GCCCTTATTCCCTTTTTTGCGGCATTTTGCCTTCCTGTTTTTGCTCACCCAGAAACGCTGGTGAAAGTAA
AAGATGCTGAAGATCAGTTGGGTGCACGAGTGGGTTACATCGAACTGGATCTCAACAGCGGTAAGATCCT
TGAGAGTTTTCGCCCCGAAGAACGTTTTCCAATGATGAGCACTTTTAAAGTTCTGCTATGTGGCGCGGTA
TTATCCCGTATTGACGCCGGGCAAGAGCAACTCGGTCGCCGCATACACTATTCTCAGAATGACTTGGTTG
AGTACTCACCAGTCACAGAAAAGCATCTTACGGATGGCATGACAGTAAGAGAATTATGCAGTGCTGCCAT
AACCATGAGTGATAACACTGCGGCCAACTTACTTCTGACAACGATCGGAGGACCGAAGGAGCTAACCGCT
TTTTTGCACAACATGGGGGATCATGTAACTCGCCTTGATCGTTGGGAACCGGAGCTGAATGAAGCCATAC
CAAACGACGAGCGTGACACCACGATGCCTGTAGCAATGGCAACAACGTTGCGCAAACTATTAACTGGCGA
ACTACTTACTCTAGCTTCCCGGCAACAATTAATAGACTGGATGGAGGCGGATAAAGTTGCAGGACCACTT
CTGCGCTCGGCCCTTCCGGCTGGCTGGTTTATTGCTGATAAATCTGGAGCCGGTGAGCGTGGGTCTCGCG
GTATCATTGCAGCACTGGGGCCAGATGGTAAGCCCTCCCGTATCGTAGTTATCTACACGACGGGGAGTCA
GGCAACTATGGATGAACGAAATAGACAGATCGCTGAGATAGGTGCCTCACTGATTAAGCATTGGTAACTG
TCAGACCAAGTTTACTCATATATACTTTAGATTGATTTAAAACTTCATTTTTAATTTAAAAGGATCTAGG
TGAAGATCCTTTTTGATAATCTCATGACCAAAATCCCTTAACGTGAGTTTTCGTTCCACTGAGCGTCAGA
CCCCGTAGAAAAGATCAAAGGATCTTCTTGAGATCCTTTTTTTCTGCGCGTAATCTGCTGCTTGCAAACA
AAAAAACCACCGCTACCAGCGGTGGTTTGTTTGCCGGATCAAGAGCTACCAACTCTTTTTCCGAAGGTAA
CTGGCTTCAGCAGAGCGCAGATACCAAATACTGTTCTTCTAGTGTAGCCGTAGTTAGGCCACCACTTCAA
GAACTCTGTAGCACCGCCTACATACCTCGCTCTGCTAATCCTGTTACCAGTGGCTGCTGCCAGTGGCGAT
AAGTCGTGTCTTACCGGGTTGGACTCAAGACGATAGTTACCGGATAAGGCGCAGCGGTCGGGCTGAACGG
GGGGTTCGTGCACACAGCCCAGCTTGGAGCGAACGACCTACACCGAACTGAGATACCTACAGCGTGAGCT
ATGAGAAAGCGCCACGCTTCCCGAAGGGAGAAAGGCGGACAGGTATCCGGTAAGCGGCAGGGTCGGAACA
GGAGAGCGCACGAGGGAGCTTCCAGGGGGAAACGCCTGGTATCTTTATAGTCCTGTCGGGTTTCGCCACC
TCTGACTTGAGCGTCGATTTTTGTGATGCTCGTCAGGGGGGCGGAGCCTATGGAAAAACGCCAGCAACGC
GGCCTTTTTACGGTTCCTGGCCTTTTGCTGGCCTTTTGCTCACATGTTCTTTCCTGCGTTATCCCCTGAT
TCTGTGGATAACCGTATTACCGCCTTTGAGTGAGCTGATACCGCTCGCCGCAGCCGAACGACCGAGCGCA
GCGAGTCAGTGAGCGAGGAAGCGGAAG
