>Addgene plasmid #51904 | paavCAG-iCre | addgene partial sequence | sequence record 82733 | pTriExUP 5'-GGTTATTGTGCTGTCTCATCA-3'
AGAAGAGGAAAGTCTCCAACCTGCTGACTGTGCACCAAAACCTGCCTGCCCTCCCTGTGGATGCCACCTC
TGATGAAGTCAGGAAGAACCTGATGGACATGTTCAGGGACAGGCAGGCCTTCTCTGAACACACCTGGAAG
ATGCTCCTGTCTGTGTGCAGATCCTGGGCTGCCTGGTGCAAGCTGAACAACAGGAAATGGTTCCCTGCTG
AACCTGAGGATGTGAGGGACTACCTCCTGTACCTGCAAGCCAGAGGCCTGGCTGTGAAGACCATCCAACA
GCACCTGGGCCAGCTCAACATGCTGCACAGGAGATCTGGCCTGCCTCGCCCTTCTGACTCCAATGCTGTG
TCCCTGGTGATGAGGAGAATCAGAAAGGAGAATGTGGATGCTGGGGAGAGAGCCAAGCAGGCCCTGGCCT
TTGAACGCACTGACTTTGACCAAGTCAGATCCCTGATGGAGAACTCTGACAGATGCCAGGACATCAGGAA
CCTGGCCTTCCTGGGCATTGCCTACAACACCCTGCTGCGCATTGCCGAAATTGCCAGAATCAGAGTGAAG
GACATCTCCCGCACCGATGGTGGGAGAATGCTGATCCACATTGGCAGGACCAA
