>Addgene plasmid #51904 | paavCAG-iCre | addgene partial sequence | sequence record 82737 | WPRE-R 5'-CATAGCGTAAAAGGAGCAACA-3'
AATTTTGTAATCCAGAGGTTGATTATCGATAAGCTTTCAGTCCCCATCCTCGAGCAGCCTCACCATGGCC
CCAGTCTCAGAGTCCAGGTTTCTGATGTAGTTCATCACAATGTTCACATTGGTCCAGCCACCAGCCTGCA
TGATTTCAGGGATGGACACACCAGCCCTGGCCATGTCCCTGGCAGCACCCACTCTGGCAGAGTGGCCAGA
CCAGGCCAGGTATCTCTGCCCAGAGTCATCCTTGGCACCATAGATCAGGCGGTGGGTGGCCTCAAAGATC
CCTTCCAGGGCCCGGGTGGACAGTTGGGAGGTGGCAGAAGGGGCAGCCACACCATTCTTTCTGACCCGGC
AGAACAGGTAGTTGTTGGGGTCATCAGCCACACCAGACACAGAGATCCATCTCTCCACCAGCTTGGTAAC
CCCCAGGGACAGGGCCTTCTCCACACCAGCTGTGGACACCAGGGTCTTGGTCCTGCCAATGTGGATCAGC
ATTCTCCCACCATCGGTGCGGGAGATGTCCTTCACTCTGATTCTGGCAATTTCGGCAATGCGCAGCAGGG
TGTTGTAGGCAATGCCCAGGAAGGCCAGGTTCCTGATGTCCTGGCATCTGTCAGAGTTCTCCATCAGGGA
TCTGACTTGGTCAAAGTCAGTGCGTTCAAAGGCCAGGGCCTGCTTGGCTCTCTCCCCAGCATCCACATTC
TCCTTTCTGATTCTCCTCATCACCAGGGACACAGCATTGGAGTCAGAAGGGCGAGGCAGGCCAGATCTCC
TGTGCAGCATGTTGAGCTGGCCCAGGTGCTGTTGGATGGTCTTCACA
