>Addgene plasmid #51904 | paavCAG-iCre | addgene partial sequence | sequence record 130129 | WPRE-R 5'-CATAGCGTAAAAGGAGCAACA-3'
ATCCAGAGGTTGATTATCGATAAGCTTTCAGTCCCCATCCTCGAGCAGCCTCACCATGGCCCCAGTCTCA
GAGTCCAGGTTTCTGATGTAGTTCATCACAATGTTCACATTGGTCCAGCCACCAGCCTGCATGATTTCAG
GGATGGACACACCAGCCCTGGCCATGTCCCTGGCAGCACCCACTCTGGCAGAGTGGCCAGACCAGGCCAG
GTATCTCTGCCCAGAGTCATCCTTGGCACCATAGATCAGGCGGTGGGTGGCCTCAAAGATCCCTTCCAGG
GCCCGGGTGGACAGTTGGGAGGTGGCAGAAGGGGCAGCCACACCATTCTTTCTGACCCGGCAGAACAGGT
AGTTGTTGGGGTCATCAGCCACACCAGACACAGAGATCCATCTCTCCACCAGCTTGGTAACCCCCAGGGA
CAGGGCCTTCTCCACACCAGCTGTGGACACCAGGGTCTTGGTCCTGCCAATGTGGATCAGCATTCTCCCA
CCATCGGTGCGGGAGATGTCCTTCACTCTGATTCTGGCAATTTCGGCAATGCGCAGCAGGGTGTTGTAGG
CAATGCCCAGGAAGGCCAGGTTCCTGATGTCCTGGCATCTGTCAGAGTTCTCCATCAGGGATCTGACTTG
GTCAAAGTCAGTGCGTTCAAAGGCCAGGGCCTGCTTGGCTCTCTCCCCAGCATCCACATTCTCCTTTCTG
ATTCTCCTCATCACCAGGGACACAGCATTGGAGTCAGAAGGGCGAGGCAGGCCAGATCTCCTGTGCAGCA
TGTTGAGCTGGCCCAGGTGCTGTTGGATGG
